Addgene plasmid #247394: cwby0044
Purpose: GGA cloning AGGA-promoter-ccdb-TTCC-GS-HALC4_140-SNAC-6xhis
Depositing lab: David Baker. Depositing organization: University of Washington. Publication: Accelerating protein design by scaling experimental characterization. Qian J, Milles LF, Wicky BIM, Ragotte RJ, Motmaen A, Borst AJ, Skotheim R, Ols S, Coventry B, Li X, Kibler RD, Goreshnik I, Exposit M, Lore K, Stewart L, Baker D. Nat Commun. 2026 Aug 20;17(1):9945. doi: 10.1038/s41467-026-76740-9. PubMed 42754580.
Backbone
  Vector backbone: pET29
  Vector type: Bacterial Expression
Growth in bacteria
  Bacterial resistance: Kanamycin, 50 μg/mL
  Growth temperature: 37°C
  Growth strain: NEB Stable
  Copy number: Unknown
Gene/Insert
  Gene/Insert name: ccdb
  Species: Synthetic
  Promoter: T7
  Cloning method: Golden Gate
Terms and licenses: Academic/Nonprofit Terms; Industry Terms: Not Available to Industry
Depositor comments: Please visit https://doi.org/10.1101/2025.08.05.668824 for bioRxiv preprint.
How to cite: cwby0044 was a gift from David Baker (Addgene plasmid # 247394 ; http://n2t.net/addgene:247394 ; RRID:Addgene_247394)
