[The description below was written by a language model from this plasmid's Addgene catalogue record and pLannotate feature annotations shown in this document.]
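Description:
cwby0044 is a pET29-based bacterial expression vector designed as a Golden Gate entry (destination) plasmid for cloning designed protein sequences in frame with a fixed C-terminal fusion. It is about 5.9 kb, carries a kanamycin resistance gene (aph(3')-Ia) for selection, and replicates from a ColE1/pMB1-type origin accompanied by the rop gene and bom region typical of pET backbones; an f1 origin is also present. Short tetracycline-resistance fragments and a predicted open reading frame flagged by the annotation are pBR322-derived backbone remnants rather than functional parts.

The expression cassette uses a T7 promoter with an adjacent lac operator and the T7 gene 10 ribosome binding site, with lacI encoded on the plasmid so that transcription is repressed until IPTG induction in a host supplying T7 RNA polymerase; a T7 terminator closes the unit. Between these sits a ccdB counter-selection cassette, preceded by a small ccdA fragment that, by the depositor's layout, lies where the cassette's own promoter is placed. According to the stated purpose, this cassette is flanked by AGGA and TTCC Golden Gate overhangs. Replacing it with an insert removes the gyrase-poisoning toxin, so only recombinant plasmids survive in ccdB-sensitive strains. Downstream of the TTCC junction, the depositor describes a GS linker, a module named HALC4_140, a SNAC tag (a sequence permitting chemical cleavage) and a 6xHis tag for affinity purification. The automated annotation detects only the His tag in this region, and the record does not explain what HALC4_140 is. The small "SET1" hit before the terminator is probably an incidental match. The vector belongs to a toolkit for high-throughput experimental characterization of designed proteins.
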