Features (pLannotate 1.2.2; 20 found; start..end, strand, type, name):
    286..304     +  promoter       T7 promoter: promoter for bacteriophage T7 RNA polymerase
    305..329     +  protein_bind   lac operator: The lac repressor binds to the lac operator to inhibit transcription in E. coli. This inhibition can be relieved by adding lactose or isopropyl-β-D-thiogalactopyranoside (IPTG). lac repressor encoded by lacI
    344..366     +  RBS            RBS: efficient ribosome binding site from bacteriophage T7 gene 10 (Olins and Rangwala, 1989)
    389..460     +  CDS            ccdA (fragment): CCDA_ECO57 - Also known as H, letA. Experimental evidence at protein level: Swiss-Prot protein existence level 1. Antitoxin component of a type II toxin-antitoxin (TA) system which inhibits the post-segregational killing (PSK) of plasmid-free cells, also referred to as a plasmid addiction system. Binds to and blocks the activity of CcdB; will also remove bound CcdB protein from the CcdB-GyrA complex by forming a CcdA-CcdB complex, a process termed rejuvenation. Functions as a transcriptional corepressor for the ccdAB operon, repression also requires CcdB (By similarity). From Escherichia coli
    494..796     +  CDS            ccdB: CCDB_ECOLI - Also known as G, letB, letD. Experimental evidence at protein level: Swiss-Prot protein existence level 1. Toxic component of a type II toxin-antitoxin (TA) system, functioning in plasmid maintainence. Responsible for the post- segregational killing (PSK) of plasmid-free cells, also referred to as a plasmid addiction system. Half-life of over 2 hours. Cell killing by CcdB is accompanied by filamentation, defects in chromosome and plasmid segregation, defects in cell division, formation of anucleate cells, decreased DNA synthesis and plasmid loss. Interferes with the activity of DN
   1034..1052    +  CDS            9xHis (fragment): 9xHis affinity tag
   1065..1114    +  CDS            SET1 (fragment): solubility-enhancement tag derived from T7 phage gene 10B
   1122..1169    +  terminator     T7 terminator: transcription terminator for bacteriophage T7 RNA polymerase
   1206..1634    +  rep_origin     f1 ori (sequence partly withheld): f1 bacteriophage origin of replication; arrow indicates direction of (+) strand synthesis
   1687..1744    +  promoter       AmpR promoter (fragment): bla
   1753..2568    -  CDS            KanR: aminoglycoside phosphotransferase; aph(3')-Ia; confers resistance to kanamycin in bacteria or G418 (Geneticin®) in eukaryotes
   2690..3278    +  rep_origin     ori: high-copy-number ColE1/pMB1/pBR322/pUC origin of replication
   3464..3603    -  misc_feature   bom: basis of mobility region from pBR322
   3705..3896    -  CDS            rop: Rop protein, which maintains plasmids at low copy number; rop
   3913..4293    +  CDS            YPB1_ECOLX: Protein predicted: Swiss-Prot protein existence level 4. From Escherichia coli.
   4365..4656    -  CDS            TcR (fragment): tetracycline efflux protein; tet; confers resistance to tetracycline
   4671..4692    -  protein_bind   CAP binding site: CAP binding activates transcription in the presence of cAMP. E. coli catabolite activator protein
   4705..5787    -  CDS            lacI: lac repressor; lacI; The lac repressor binds to the lac operator to inhibit transcription in E. coli. This inhibition can be relieved by adding lactose or isopropyl-β-D-thiogalactopyranoside (IPTG).
   5788..5865    -  promoter       lacI promoter: lacI
   5873..260     -  CDS            TcR (fragment) (across the origin): tetracycline efflux protein; tet; confers resistance to tetracycline
>Addgene plasmid #247394 | cwby0044 | addgene full sequence | sequence record 493150 | Addgene NGS Result
ACTCCTGCATTAGGAAGCAGCCCAGTAGTAGGTTGAGGCCGTTGAGCACCGCCGCCGCAAGGAATGGTGC
ATGCAAGGAGATGGCGCCCAACAGTCCCCCGGCCACGGGGCCTGCCACCATACCCACGCCGAAACAAGCG
CTCATGAGCCCGAAGTGGCGAGCCCGATCTTCCCCATCGGTGATGTCGGCGATATAGGCGCCAGCAACCG
CACCTGTGGCGCCGGTGATGCCGGCCACGATGCGTCCGGCGTAGAGGATCGAGATCGATCTCGATCCCGC
GAAATTAATACGACTCACTATAGGGGAATTGTGAGCGGATAACAATTCCCCTCTAGAAATAATTTTGTTT
AACTTTAAGAAGGAGATATACATATGTCAGGAGGAGACCGAAAGCGTATTACAGTGACAGTTGACAGCGA
CAGCTATCAGTTGCTCAAGGCATATATGATGTCAATATCTCCGGTCTGGTATGCACAACCAAGAATGAAG
CCCATGCAGTTTAAGGTTTACACCTATAAAAGAGAGAGCCGTTATCGTCTGTTTGTGGATGTACAGAGTG
ATATTATTGACACGCCCGGGCGACGGATGGTGATCCCCCTGGCCAGTGCACGTCTGCTGTCAGATAAAGT
CTCCCGTGAACTTTACCCGGTGGTGCATATCGGGGATGAAAGCTGGCGCATGATGACCACCGATATGGCC
AGTGTGCCGGTTTCCGTTATCGGGGAAGAAGTGGCTGATCTCAGCCACCGCGAAAATGACATCAAAAACG
CCATTAACCTGATGTTCTGGGGAATATGAACGGTCTCGTTCCGGTATGGAAGAAGTGGTTCTGACCAGCC
ATAACGAACTGCATAAGAAACTGGACGAAGTGCATGATAAAATCATGAGCAAACTGGATGAAATCCATGA
AAAGCTGGACGAAATCATTAGCAAACTGGATGAAATCGAAAGCAAACTGCACGAGATCCTGAACATCGTG
AAAGAAATCAAAGAAATCCTGGAAAAGAAAGGATCACATCATTGGGGCAGCACCCACCACCACCACCACC
ACTAATGAGATCCGGCTGCTAACAAAGCCCGAAAGGAAGCTGAGTTGGCTGCTGCCACCGCTGAGCAATA
ACTAGCATAACCCCTTGGGGCCTCTAAACGGGTCTTGAGGGGTTTTTTGCTGAAAGGAGGAACTATATCC
GGATTGGCGAATGGG
[124 nt withheld, positions 1206-1329]
C
[91 nt withheld, positions 1331-1421]
A
[49 nt withheld, positions 1423-1471]
CCTTTGACGTTGGAGTCCACGTTCTTT
[37 nt withheld, positions 1499-1535]
ACCCTATCTCGGTCTATTCTTTTGATTTATAAGGGATTTTGCCGATTTCGGCCTATTGGTTAAAAAATGA
GCTGATTTAACAAAAATTTAACGCGAATTTTAACAAAATATTAACGCTTACAATTTAGGTGGCACTTTTC
GGGGAAATGTGCGCGGAACCCCTATTTGTTTATTTTTCTAAATACATTCAAATATGTATCCGCTCATGAA
TTAATTCTTAGAAAAACTCATCGAGCATCAAATGAAACTGCAATTTATTCATATCAGGATTATCAATACC
ATATTTTTGAAAAAGCCGTTTCTGTAATGAAGGAGAAAACTCACCGAGGCAGTTCCATAGGATGGCAAGA
TCCTGGTATCGGTCTGCGATTCCGACTCGTCCAACATCAATACAACCTATTAATTTCCCCTCGTCAAAAA
TAAGGTTATCAAGTGAGAAATCACCATGAGTGACGACTGAATCCGGTGAGAATGGCAAAAGTTTATGCAT
TTCTTTCCAGACTTGTTCAACAGGCCAGCCATTACGCTCGTCATCAAAATCACTCGCATCAACCAAACCG
TTATTCATTCGTGATTGCGCCTGAGCGAGACGAAATACGCGATCGCTGTTAAAAGGACAATTACAAACAG
GAATCGAATGCAACCGGCGCAGGAACACTGCCAGCGCATCAACAATATTTTCACCTGAATCAGGATATTC
TTCTAATACCTGGAATGCTGTTTTCCCGGGGATCGCAGTGGTGAGTAACCATGCATCATCAGGAGTACGG
ATAAAATGCTTGATGGTCGGAAGAGGCATAAATTCCGTCAGCCAGTTTAGTCTGACCATCTCATCTGTAA
CATCATTGGCAACGCTACCTTTGCCATGTTTCAGAAACAACTCTGGCGCATCGGGCTTCCCATACAATCG
ATAGATTGTCGCACCTGATTGCCCGACATTATCGCGAGCCCATTTATACCCATATAAATCAGCATCCATG
TTGGAATTTAATCGCGGCCTAGAGCAAGACGTTTCCCGTTGAATATGGCTCATAACACCCCTTGTATTAC
TGTTTATGTAAGCAGACAGTTTTATTGTTCATGACCAAAATCCCTTAACGTGAGTTTTCGTTCCACTGAG
CGTCAGACCCCGTAGAAAAGATCAAAGGATCTTCTTGAGATCCTTTTTTTCTGCGCGTAATCTGCTGCTT
GCAAACAAAAAAACCACCGCTACCAGCGGTGGTTTGTTTGCCGGATCAAGAGCTACCAACTCTTTTTCCG
AAGGTAACTGGCTTCAGCAGAGCGCAGATACCAAATACTGTCCTTCTAGTGTAGCCGTAGTTAGGCCACC
ACTTCAAGAACTCTGTAGCACCGCCTACATACCTCGCTCTGCTAATCCTGTTACCAGTGGCTGCTGCCAG
TGGCGATAAGTCGTGTCTTACCGGGTTGGACTCAAGACGATAGTTACCGGATAAGGCGCAGCGGTCGGGC
TGAACGGGGGGTTCGTGCACACAGCCCAGCTTGGAGCGAACGACCTACACCGAACTGAGATACCTACAGC
GTGAGCTATGAGAAAGCGCCACGCTTCCCGAAGGGAGAAAGGCGGACAGGTATCCGGTAAGCGGCAGGGT
CGGAACAGGAGAGCGCACGAGGGAGCTTCCAGGGGGAAACGCCTGGTATCTTTATAGTCCTGTCGGGTTT
CGCCACCTCTGACTTGAGCGTCGATTTTTGTGATGCTCGTCAGGGGGGCGGAGCCTATGGAAAAACGCCA
GCAACGCGGCCTTTTTACGGTTCCTGGCCTTTTGCTGGCCTTTTGCTCACATGTTCTTTCCTGCGTTATC
CCCTGATTCTGTGGATAACCGTATTACCGCCTTTGAGTGAGCTGATACCGCTCGCCGCAGCCGAACGACC
GAGCGCAGCGAGTCAGTGAGCGAGGAAGCGGAAGAGCGCCTGATGCGGTATTTTCTCCTTACGCATCTGT
GCGGTATTTCACACCGCAATGGTGCACTCTCAGTACAATCTGCTCTGATGCCGCATAGTTAAGCCAGTAT
ACACTCCGCTATCGCTACGTGACTGGGTCATGGCTGCGCCCCGACACCCGCCAACACCCGCTGACGCGCC
CTGACGGGCTTGTCTGCTCCCGGCATCCGCTTACAGACAAGCTGTGACCGTCTCCGGGAGCTGCATGTGT
CAGAGGTTTTCACCGTCATCACCGAAACGCGCGAGGCAGCTGCGGTAAAGCTCATCAGCGTGGTCGTGAA
GCGATTCACAGATGTCTGCCTGTTCATCCGCGTCCAGCTCGTTGAGTTTCTCCAGAAGCGTTAATGTCTG
GCTTCTGATAAAGCGGGCCATGTTAAGGGCGGTTTTTTCCTGTTTGGTCACTGATGCCTCCGTGTAAGGG
GGATTTCTGTTCATGGGGGTAATGATACCGATGAAACGAGAGAGGATGCTCACGATACGGGTTACTGATG
ATGAACATGCCCGGTTACTGGAACGTTGTGAGGGTAAACAACTGGCGGTATGGATGCGGCGGGACCAGAG
AAAAATCACTCAGGGTCAATGCCAGCGCTTCGTTAATACAGATGTAGGTGTTCCACAGGGTAGCCAGCAG
CATCCTGCGATGCAGATCCGGAACATAATGGTGCAGGGCGCTGACTTCCGCGTTTCCAGACTTTACGAAA
CACGGAAACCGAAGACCATTCATGTTGTTGCTCAGGTCGCAGACGTTTTGCAGCAGCAGTCGCTTCACGT
TCGCTCGCGTATCGGTGATTCATTCTGCTAACCAGTAAGGCAACCCCGCCAGCCTAGCCGGGTCCTCAAC
GACAGGAGCACGATCATGCGCACCCGTGGGGCCGCCATGCCGGCGATAATGGCCTGCTTCTCGCCGAAAC
GTTTGGTGGCGGGACCAGTGACGAAGGCTTGAGCGAGGGCGTGCAAGATTCCGAATACCGCAAGCGACAG
GCCGATCATCGTCGCGCTCCAGCGAAAGCGGTCCTCGCCGAAAATGACCCAGAGCGCTGCCGGCACCTGT
CCTACGAGTTGCATGATAAAGAAGACAGTCATAAGTGCGGCGACGATAGTCATGCCCCGCGCCCACCGGA
AGGAGCTGACTGGGTTGAAGGCTCTCAAGGGCATCGGTCGAGATCCCGGTGCCTAATGAGTGAGCTAACT
TACATTAATTGCGTTGCGCTCACTGCCCGCTTTCCAGTCGGGAAACCTGTCGTGCCAGCTGCATTAATGA
ATCGGCCAACGCGCGGGGAGAGGCGGTTTGCGTATTGGGCGCCAGGGTGGTTTTTCTTTTCACCAGTGAG
ACGGGCAACAGCTGATTGCCCTTCACCGCCTGGCCCTGAGAGAGTTGCAGCAAGCGGTCCACGCTGGTTT
GCCCCAGCAGGCGAAAATCCTGTTTGATGGTGGTTAACGGCGGGATATAACATGAGCTGTCTTCGGTATC
GTCGTATCCCACTACCGAGATGTCCGCACCAACGCGCAGCCCGGACTCGGTAATGGCGCGCATTGCGCCC
AGCGCCATCTGATCGTTGGCAACCAGCATCGCAGTGGGAACGATGCCCTCATTCAGCATTTGCATGGTTT
GTTGAAAACCGGACATGGCACTCCAGTCGCCTTCCCGTTCCGCTATCGGCTGAATTTGATTGCGAGTGAG
ATATTTATGCCAGCCAGCCAGACGCAGACGCGCCGAGACAGAACTTAATGGGCCCGCTAACAGCGCGATT
TGCTGGTGACCCAATGCGACCAGATGCTCCACGCCCAGTCGCGTACCGTCTTCATGGGAGAAAATAATAC
TGTTGATGGGTGTCTGGTCAGAGACATCAAGAAATAACGCCGGAACATTAGTGCAGGCAGCTTCCACAGC
AATGGCATCCTGGTCATCCAGCGGATAGTTAATGATCAGCCCACTGACGCGTTGCGCGAGAAGATTGTGC
ACCGCCGCTTTACAGGCTTCGACGCCGCTTCGTTCTACCATCGACACCACCACGCTGGCACCCAGTTGAT
CGGCGCGAGATTTAATCGCCGCGACAATTTGCGACGGCGCGTGCAGGGCCAGACTGGAGGTGGCAACGCC
AATCAGCAACGACTGTTTGCCCGCCAGTTGTTGTGCCACGCGGTTGGGAATGTAATTCAGCTCCGCCATC
GCCGCTTCCACTTTTTCCCGCGTTTTCGCAGAAACGTGGCTGGCCTGGTTCACCACGCGGGAAACGGTCT
GATAAGAGACACCGGCATACTCTGCGACATCGTATAACGTTACTGGTTTCACATTCACCACCCTGAATTG
ACTCTCTTCCGGGCGCTATCATGCCATACCGCGAAAGGTTTTGCGCCATTCGATGGTGTCCGGGATCTCG
ACGCTCTCCCTTATGCG
